>Addgene plasmid #133383 | BII-ChiNW-IGF2 | addgene full sequence | sequence record 268590 | Addgene NGS Result
TTAACCCTAGAAAGATAGTCTGCGTAAAATTGACGCATGCATTCTTGAAATATTGCTCTCTCTTTCTAAA
TAGCGCGAATCCGTCGCTGTGCATTTAGGACATCTCAGTCGCCGCTTGGAGCTCCCGTGAGGCGTGCTTG
TCAATGCGGTAAGTGTCACTGATTTTGAACTATAACGACCGCGTGAGTCAAAATGACGCATGATTATCTT
TTACGTGACTTTTAAGATTTAACTCATACGATAATTATATTGTTATTTCATGTTCTACTTACGTGATAAC
TTATTATATATATATTTTCTTGTTATAGATCCACTAGTTCTAGAGGGACAGCCCCCCCCCAAAGCCCCCA
GGGATGTAATTACGTCCCTCCCCCGCTAGGGGGCAGCAGCGAGCCGCCCGGGGCTCCGCTCCGGTCCGGC
GCTCCCCCCGCATCCCCGAGCCGGCAGCGTGCGGGGACAGCCCGGGCACGGGGAAGGTGGCACGGGATCG
CTTTCCTCTGAACGCTTCTCGCTGCTCTTTGAGCCTGCAGACACCTGGGGGGATACGGGGAAAAGGCCTC
CAAGGCCTGCAGGAGTCAATGGGAAAAACCCATTGGAGCCAAGTACACTGACTCAATAGGGACTTTCCAT
TGGGTTTTGCCCAGTACATAAGGTCAATAGGGGGTGAGTCAACAGGAAAGTCCCATTGGAGCCAAGTACA
TTGAGTCAATAGGGACTTTCCAATGGGTTTTGCCCAGTACATAAGGTCAATGGGAGGTAAGCCAATGGGT
TTTTCCCATTACTGACATGTATACTGAGTCATTAGGGACTTTCCAATGGGTTTTGCCCAGTACATAAGGT
CAATAGGGGTGAATCAACAGGAAAGTCCCATTGGAGCCAAGTACACTGAGTCAATAGGGACTTTCCATTG
GGTTTTGCCCAGTACAAAAGGTCAATAGGGGGTGAGTCAATGGGTTTTTCCCATTATTGGCACATACATA
AGGTCAATAGGGGTGACTAGTGGAGAAGAGCATGCTTGAGGGCTGAGTGCCCCTCAGTGGGCAGAGAGCA
CATGGCCCACAGTCCCTGAGAAGTTGGGGGGAGGGGTGGGCAATTGAACTGGTGCCTAGAGAAGGTGGGG
CTTGGGTAAACTGGGAAAGTGATGTGGTGTACTGGCTCCACCTTTTTCCCCAGGGTGGGGGAGAACCATA
TATAAGTGCAGTAGTCTCTGTGAACATTCGGTTTAGTGAACCTGCAGGTCGGCCGCCACGACCGGTGCCT
ACTCTAGAGCTAGCGTCGCCGGCTTCCAGACACCAATGGGAATCCCAATGGGGAAGTCGATGCTGGTGCT
TCTCACCTTCTTGGCCTTCGCCTCGTGCTGCATTGCTGCTTACCGCCCCAGTGAGACCCTGTGCGGCGGG
GAGCTGGTGGACACCCTCCAGTTCGTCTGTGGGGACCGCGGCTTCTACTTCAGCAGGCCCGCAAGCCGTG
TGAGCCGTCGCAGCCGTGGCATCGTTGAGGAGTGCTGTTTCCGCAGCTGTGACCTGGCCCTCCTGGAGAC
GTACTGTGCTACCCCCGCCAAGTCCGAGAGGGACGTGTCGACCCCTCCGACCGTGCTTCCGGACAACTTC
CCCAGATACCCCGTGGGCAAGTTCTTCCAATATGACACCTGGAAGCAGTCCACCCAGCGCCTGCGCAGGG
GCCTGCCTGCCCTCCTGCGTGCCCGCCGGGGTCACGTGCTCGCCAAGGAGCTCGAGGCGTTCAGGGAGGC
CAAACGTCACCGTCCCCTGATTGCTCTACCCACCCAAGACCCCGCCCACGGGGGCGCCCCCCCAGAGATG
GCCAGCAATCGGAAGTGAGCAAAACTGCCGCAAGTCTGCAGCCCGGCGCCACCATCCTGCAGCCTCCTCC
TGACCACGGACGTTTCGAATTTAAATCGGATCCGCGGCCGCGCCCCTCTCCCTCCCCCCCCCCTAACGTT
ACTGGCCGAAGCCGCTTGGAATAAGGCCGGTGTGCGTTTGTCTATATGTTATTTTCCACCATATTGCCGT
CTTTTGGCAATGTGAGGGCCCGGAAACCTGGCCCTGTCTTCTTGACGAGCATTCCTAGGGGTCTTTCCCC
TCTCGCCAAAGGAATGCAAGGTCTGTTGAATGTCGTGAAGGAAGCAGTTCCTCTGGAAGCTTCTTGAAGA
CAAACAACGTCTGTAGCGACCCTTTGCAGGCAGCGGAACCCCCCACCTGGCGACAGGTGCCTCTGCGGCC
AAAAGCCACGTGTATAAGATACACCTGCAAAGGCGGCACAACCCCAGTGCCACGTTGTGAGTTGGATAGT
TGTGGAAAGAGTCAAATGGCTCTCCTCAAGCGTATTCAACAAGGGGCTGAAGGATGCCCAGAAGGTACCC
CATTGTATGGGATCTGATCTGGGGCCTCGGTGCACATGCTTTACATGTGTTTAGTCGAGGTTAAAAAAAC
GTCTAGGCCCCCCGAACCACGGGGACGTGGTTTTCCTTTGAAAAACACGATGATAATATGGCCACAACCA
TGGCGTCCGGAATGATTGAACAAGATGGATTGCACGCAGGTTCTCCGGCCGCTTGGGTGGAGAGGCTATT
CGGCTATGACTGGGCACAACAGACAATCGGCTGCTCTGATGCCGCCGTGTTCCGGCTGTCAGCGCAGGGG
CGCCCGGTTCTTTTTGTCAAGACCGACCTGTCCGGTGCCCTGAATGAACTGCAGGACGAGGCAGCGCGGC
TATCGTGGCTGGCCGCGACGGGCGTTCCTTGCGCAGCTGTGCTCGACGTTGTCACTGAAGCGGGAAGGGA
CTGGCTGCTATTGGGCGAAGTGCCGGGGCAGGATCTCCTGTCATCTCACCTTGCTCCTGCCGAGAAAGTA
TCCATCATGGCTGATGCAATGCGGCGGCTGCATACGCTTGATCCGGCTACCTGCCCATTCGACCACCAAG
CGAAACATCGCATCGAGCGAGCACGTACTCGGATGGAAGCCGGTCTTGTCGATCAGGATGATCTGGACGA
AGAGCATCAGGGGCTCGCGCCAGCCGAACTGTTCGCCAGGCTCAAGGCGCGCATGCCCGACGGCGAGGAT
CTCGTCGTGACCCATGGCGATGCCTGCTTGCCGAATATCATGGTGGAAAATGGCCGCTTTTCTGGATTCA
TCGACTGTGGCCGGCTGGGTGTGGCGGACCGCTATCAGGACATAGCGTTGGCTACCCGTGATATTGCTGA
AGAGCTTGGCGGCGAATGGGCTGACCGCTTCCTCGTGCTTTACGGTATCGCCGCTCCCGATTCGCAGCGC
ATCGCCTTCTATCGCCTTCTTGACGAGTTCTTCTGAGTCGCTAGAGTTCGCGTCTGGAACAATCAACCTC
TGGATTACAAAATTTGTGAAAGATTGACTGGTATTCTTAACTATGTTGCTCCTTTTACGCTATGTGGATA
CGCTGCTTTAATGCCTTTGTATCATGCTATTGCTTCCCGTATGGCTTTCATTTTCTCCTCCTTGTATAAA
TCCTGGTTGCTGTCTCTTTATGAGGAGTTGTGGCCCGTTGTCAGGCAACGTGGCGTGGTGTGCACTGTGT
TTGCTGACGCAACCCCCACTGGTTGGGGCATTGCCACCACCTGTCAGCTCCTTTCCGGGACTTTCGCTTT
CCCCCTCCCTATTGCCACGGCGGAACTCATCGCCGCCTGCCTTGCCCGCTGCTGGACAGGGGCTCGGCTG
TTGGGCACTGACAATTCCGTGGTGTTGTCGGGGAAGCTGACGTCCTTTCCATGGCTGCTCGCCTGTGTTG
CCACCTGGATTCTGCGCGGGACGTCCTTCTGCTACGTCCCTTCGGCCCTCAATCCAGCGGACCTTCCTTC
CCGCGGCCTGCTGCCGGCTCTGCGGCCTCTTCCGCGTCTTCGCCTTCGCCCTCAGACGAGTCGGATCTCC
CTTTGGGCCGCCTCCCCGCCTGGAATTAATTCTGGCTAAGCACTTCGTGGCCGTCGATCGTTTAAAGGGA
GGTAGTGAGTCGAGATATCGATACTAGTGATCCAGACATGATAAGATACATTGATGAGTTTGGACAAACC
ACAACTAGAATGCAGTGAAAAAAATGCTTTATTTGTGAAATTTGTGATGCTATTGCTTTATTTGTAACCA
TTATAAGCTGCAATAAACAAGTTAACAACAACAATTGCATTCATTTTATGTTTCAGGTTCAGGGGGAGGT
GTGGGAGGTTTTTTAAAGCAAGTAAAACCTCTACAAATGTGGTATGGCTGATTATGATCCTCTAGAGGGA
CAGCCCCCCCCCAAAGCCCCCAGGGATGTAATTACGTCCCTCCCCCGCTAGGGGGCAGCAGCGAGCCGCC
CGGGGCTCCGCTCCGGTCCGGCGCTCCCCCCGCATCCCCGAGCCGGCAGCGTGCGGGGACAGCCCGGGCA
CGGGGAAGGTGGCACGGGATCGCTTTCCTCTGAACGCTTCTCGCTGCTCTTTGAGCCTGCAGACACCTGG
GGGGATACGGGGAAAAAGCCATACCAATGGAGCTCACGGGGACAGCCCCCCCCCAAAGCCCCCAGGGATG
TAATTACGTCCCTCCCCCGCTAGGGGGCAGCAGCGAGCCGCCCGGGGCTCCGCTCCGGTCCGGCGCTCCC
CCCGCATCCCCGAGCCGGCAGCGTGCGGGGACAGCCCGGGCACGGGGAAGGTGGCACGGGATCGCTTTCC
TCTGAACGCTTCTCGCTGCTCTTTGAGCCTGCAGACACCTGGGGGGATACGGGGAAAAAGAATTCGATAA
AAGTTTTGTTACTTTATAGAAGAAATTTTGAGTTTTTGTTTTTTTTAATAAATAAATAAACATAAATAAA
TTGTTTGTTGAATTTATTATTAGTATGTAAGTGTAAATATAATAAAACTTAATATCTATTCAAATTAATA
AATAAACCTCGATATACAGACCGATAAAACACATGCGTCAATTTTACACATGATTATCTTTAACGTACGT
CACAATATGATTATCTTTCTAGGGTTAATCTAGCTGCGTGTTCTGCAGCGTGTCGAGCATCTTCATCTGC
TCCATCACGCTGTAAAACACATTTGCACCGCGAGTCTGCCCGTCCTCCACGGGTTCAAAAACGTGAATGA
ACGAGGCGCGCTCACTGGCCGTCGTTTTACAACGTCGTGACTGGGAAAACCCTGGCGTTACCCAACTTAA
TCGCCTTGCAGCACATCCCCCTTTCGCCAGCTGGCGTAATAGCGAAGAGGCCCGCACCGATCGCCCTTCC
CAACAGTTGCGCAGCCTGAATGGCGAATGGG
[124 nt withheld, positions 5282-5405]
C
[91 nt withheld, positions 5407-5497]
A
[49 nt withheld, positions 5499-5547]
CCTTTGACGTTGGAGTCCACGTTCTTT
[37 nt withheld, positions 5575-5611]
ACCCTATCTCGGTCTATTCTTTTGATTTATAAGGGATTTTGCCGATTTCGGCCTATTGGTTAAAAAATGA
GCTGATTTAACAAAAATTTAACGCGAATTTTAACAAAATATTAACGCTTACAATTTAGGTGGCACTTTTC
GGGGAAATGTGCGCGGAACCCCTATTTGTTTATTTTTCTAAATACATTCAAATATGTATCCGCTCATGAG
ACAATAACCCTGATAAATGCTTCAATAATATTGAAAAAGGAAGAGTATGAGTATTCAACATTTCCGTGTC
GCCCTTATTCCCTTTTTTGCGGCATTTTGCCTTCCTGTTTTTGCTCACCCAGAAACGCTGGTGAAAGTAA
AAGATGCTGAAGATCAGTTGGGTGCACGAGTGGGTTACATCGAACTGGATCTCAACAGCGGTAAGATCCT
TGAGAGTTTTCGCCCCGAAGAACGTTTTCCAATGATGAGCACTTTTAAAGTTCTGCTATGTGGCGCGGTA
TTATCCCGTATTGACGCCGGGCAAGAGCAACTCGGTCGCCGCATACACTATTCTCAGAATGACTTGGTTG
AGTACTCACCAGTCACAGAAAAGCATCTTACGGATGGCATGACAGTAAGAGAATTATGCAGTGCTGCCAT
AACCATGAGTGATAACACTGCGGCCAACTTACTTCTGACAACGATCGGAGGACCGAAGGAGCTAACCGCT
TTTTTGCACAACATGGGGGATCATGTAACTCGCCTTGATCGTTGGGAACCGGAGCTGAATGAAGCCATAC
CAAACGACGAGCGTGACACCACGATGCCTGTAGCAATGGCAACAACGTTGCGCAAACTATTAACTGGCGA
ACTACTTACTCTAGCTTCCCGGCAACAATTAATAGACTGGATGGAGGCGGATAAAGTTGCAGGACCACTT
CTGCGCTCGGCCCTTCCGGCTGGCTGGTTTATTGCTGATAAATCTGGAGCCGGTGAGCGTGGGTCTCGCG
GTATCATTGCAGCACTGGGGCCAGATGGTAAGCCCTCCCGTATCGTAGTTATCTACACGACGGGGAGTCA
GGCAACTATGGATGAACGAAATAGACAGATCGCTGAGATAGGTGCCTCACTGATTAAGCATTGGTAACTG
TCAGACCAAGTTTACTCATATATACTTTAGATTGATTTAAAACTTCATTTTTAATTTAAAAGGATCTAGG
TGAAGATCCTTTTTGATAATCTCATGACCAAAATCCCTTAACGTGAGTTTTCGTTCCACTGAGCGTCAGA
CCCCGTAGAAAAGATCAAAGGATCTTCTTGAGATCCTTTTTTTCTGCGCGTAATCTGCTGCTTGCAAACA
AAAAAACCACCGCTACCAGCGGTGGTTTGTTTGCCGGATCAAGAGCTACCAACTCTTTTTCCGAAGGTAA
CTGGCTTCAGCAGAGCGCAGATACCAAATACTGTTCTTCTAGTGTAGCCGTAGTTAGGCCACCACTTCAA
GAACTCTGTAGCACCGCCTACATACCTCGCTCTGCTAATCCTGTTACCAGTGGCTGCTGCCAGTGGCGAT
AAGTCGTGTCTTACCGGGTTGGACTCAAGACGATAGTTACCGGATAAGGCGCAGCGGTCGGGCTGAACGG
GGGGTTCGTGCACACAGCCCAGCTTGGAGCGAACGACCTACACCGAACTGAGATACCTACAGCGTGAGCT
ATGAGAAAGCGCCACGCTTCCCGAAGGGAGAAAGGCGGACAGGTATCCGGTAAGCGGCAGGGTCGGAACA
GGAGAGCGCACGAGGGAGCTTCCAGGGGGAAACGCCTGGTATCTTTATAGTCCTGTCGGGTTTCGCCACC
TCTGACTTGAGCGTCGATTTTTGTGATGCTCGTCAGGGGGGCGGAGCCTATGGAAAAACGCCAGCAACGC
GGCCTTTTTACGGTTCCTGGCCTTTTGCTGGCCTTTTGCTCACATGTTCTTTCCTGCGTTATCCCCTGAT
TCTGTGGATAACCGTATTACCGCCTTTGAGTGAGCTGATACCGCTCGCCGCAGCCGAACGACCGAGCGCA
GCGAGTCAGTGAGCGAGGAAGCGGAAGAGCGCCCAATACGCAAACCGCCTCTCCCCGCGCGTTGGCCGAT
TCATTAATGCAGCTGGCACGACAGGTTTCCCGACTGGAAAGCGGGCAGTGAGCGCAACGCAATTAATGTG
AGTTAGCTCACTCATTAGGCACCCCAGGCTTTACACTTTATGCTTCCGGCTCGTATGTTGTGTGGAATTG
TGAGCGGATAACAATTTCACACAGGAAACAGCTATGACCATGATTACGCCAAGCGCGCCCGCCGGGTAAC
TCACGGGGTATCCATGTCCATTTCTGCGGCATCCAGCCAGGATACCCGTCCTCGCTGACGTAATATCCCA
GCGCCGCACCGCTGTCATTAATCTGCACACCGGCACGGCAGTTCCGGCTGTCGCCGGTATTGTTCGGGTT
GCTGATGCGCTTCGGGCTGACCATCCGGAACTGTGTCCGGAAAAGCCGCGACGAACTGGTATCCCAGGTG
GCCTGAACGAACAGTTCACCGTTAAAGGCGTGCATGGCCACACCTTCCCGAATCATCATGGTAAACGTGC
GTTTTCGCTCAACGTCAATGCAGCAGCAGTCATCCTCGGCAAACTCTTTCCATGCCGCTTCAACCTCGCG
GGAAAAGGCACGGGCTTCTTCCTCCCCGATGCCCAGATAGCGCCAGCTTGGGCGATGACTGAGCCGGAAA
AAAGACCCGACGATATGATCCTGATGCAGCTAGA
Features (pLannotate 1.2.2; 20 found; start..end, strand, type, name):
    308..325     -  misc_feature   MCS (fragment): pBluescript multiple cloning site
    589..672     +  promoter       mCMV promoter (fragment): mouse cytomegalovirus (CMV) immediate early promoter
    789..996     +  promoter       mCMV promoter (fragment): mouse cytomegalovirus (CMV) immediate early promoter
   1296..1835    +  CDS            IGF2: IGF2_HUMAN - Experimental evidence at protein level: Swiss-Prot protein existence level 1. Preptin undergoes glucose-mediated co-secretion with insulin, and acts as physiological amplifier of glucose-mediated insulin secretion. Exhibits osteogenic properties by increasing osteoblast mitogenic activity through phosphoactivation of MAPK1 and MAPK3. From Homo sapiens (Human).
   2044..2506    +  misc_feature   IRES: internal ribosome entry site (IRES) of the encephalomyocarditis virus (EMCV)
   2532..3326    +  CDS            NeoR/KanR: aminoglycoside phosphotransferase from Tn5; aph(3')-II (or nptII); confers resistance to neomycin, kanamycin, and G418 (Geneticin®)
   3351..3939    +  misc_feature   WPRE: woodchuck hepatitis virus posttranscriptional regulatory element
   4019..4153    -  polyA_signal   SV40 poly(A) signal: SV40 polyadenylation signal
   4176..4259    -  CDS            large T antigen (fragment): large T antigen from SV40 (simian virus 40)
   5001..5120    -  CDS            B (fragment): PORTL_LAMBD - Experimental evidence at protein level: Swiss-Prot protein existence level 1. Forms the portal vertex of the capsid (PubMed:6228056, PubMed:6232391). This portal plays critical roles in head assembly, genome packaging, neck/tail attachment, and genome ejection (Probable). The portal protein multimerizes as a single ring-shaped homododecamer arranged around a central channel (PubMed:6232391). Binds to the terminase subunits to form the packaging machine (PubMed:7799432). From Escherichia phage lambda (Bacteriophage lambda).
   5122..5277    +  CDS            lacZα (fragment): LacZα fragment of β-galactosidase; lacZ fragment
   5282..5710    +  rep_origin     f1 ori (sequence partly withheld): f1 bacteriophage origin of replication; arrow indicates direction of (+) strand synthesis
   5763..5867    +  promoter       AmpR promoter: bla
   5868..6728    +  CDS            AmpR: β-lactamase; bla; confers resistance to ampicillin, carbenicillin, and related antibiotics
   6899..7487    +  rep_origin     ori: high-copy-number ColE1/pMB1/pBR322/pUC origin of replication
   7670..7762    +  CDS            lacI (fragment): lac repressor; lacI; The lac repressor binds to the lac operator to inhibit transcription in E. coli. This inhibition can be relieved by adding lactose or isopropyl-β-D-thiogalactopyranoside (IPTG).
   7775..7796    +  protein_bind   CAP binding site: CAP binding activates transcription in the presence of cAMP. E. coli catabolite activator protein
   7811..7841    +  promoter       lac promoter: promoter for the E. coli lac operon
   7849..7865    +  protein_bind   lac operator: The lac repressor binds to the lac operator to inhibit transcription in E. coli. This inhibition can be relieved by adding lactose or isopropyl-β-D-thiogalactopyranoside (IPTG). lac repressor encoded by lacI
   7903..8370    -  CDS            B (fragment): PORTL_LAMBD - Experimental evidence at protein level: Swiss-Prot protein existence level 1. Forms the portal vertex of the capsid (PubMed:6228056, PubMed:6232391). This portal plays critical roles in head assembly, genome packaging, neck/tail attachment, and genome ejection (Probable). The portal protein multimerizes as a single ring-shaped homododecamer arranged around a central channel (PubMed:6232391). Binds to the terminase subunits to form the packaging machine (PubMed:7799432). From Escherichia phage lambda (Bacteriophage lambda).
