>Addgene plasmid #133383 | BII-ChiNW-IGF2 | analyzer sequence | sequence record 256373
TTAACCCTAGAAAGATAGTCTGCGTAAAATTGACGCATGCATTCTTGAAATATTGCTCTCTCTTTCTAAA
TAGCGCGAATCCGTCGCTGTGCATTTAGGACATCTCAGTCGCCGCTTGGAGCTCCCGTGAGGCGTGCTTG
TCAATGCGGTAAGTGTCACTGATTTTGAACTATAACGACCGCGTGAGTCAAAATGACGCATGATTATCTT
TTACGTGACTTTTAAGATTTAACTCATACGATAATTATATTGTTATTTCATGTTCTACTTACGTGATAAC
TTATTATATATATATTTTCTTGTTATAGATCCACTAGTTCTAGAGGGACAGCCCCCCCCCAAAGCCCCCA
GGGATGTAATTACGTCCCTCCCCCGCTAGGGGGCAGCAGCGAGCCGCCCGGGGCTCCGCTCCGGTCCGGC
GCTCCCCCCGCATCCCCGAGCCGGCAGCGTGCGGGGACAGCCCGGGCACGGGGAAGGTGGCACGGGATCG
CTTTCCTCTGAACGCTTCTCGCTGCTCTTTGAGCCTGCAGACACCTGGGGGGATACGGGGAAAAGGCCTC
CAAGGCCTGCAGGAGTCAATGGGAAAAACCCATTGGAGCCAAGTACACTGACTCAATAGGGACTTTCCAT
TGGGTTTTGCCCAGTACATAAGGTCAATAGGGGGTGAGTCAACAGGAAAGTCCCATTGGAGCCAAGTACA
TTGAGTCAATAGGGACTTTCCAATGGGTTTTGCCCAGTACATAAGGTCAATGGGAGGTAAGCCAATGGGT
TTTTCCCATTACTGACATGTATACTGAGTCATTAGGGACTTTCCAATGGGTTTTGCCCAGTACATAAGGT
CAATAGGGGTGAATCAACAGGAAAGTCCCATTGGAGCCAAGTACACTGAGTCAATAGGGACTTTCCATTG
GGTTTTGCCCAGTACAAAAGGTCAATAGGGGGTGAGTCAATGGGTTTTTCCCATTATTGGCACATACATA
AGGTCAATAGGGGTGACTAGTGGAGAAGAGCATGCTTGAGGGCTGAGTGCCCCTCAGTGGGCAGAGAGCA
CATGGCCCACAGTCCCTGAGAAGTTGGGGGGAGGGGTGGGCAATTGAACTGGTGCCTAGAGAAGGTGGGG
CTTGGGTAAACTGGGAAAGTGATGTGGTGTACTGGCTCCACCTTTTTCCCCAGGGTGGGGGAGAACCATA
TATAAGTGCAGTAGTCTCTGTGAACATTCGGTTTAGTGAACCTGCAGGTCGGCCGCCACGACCGGTGCCT
ACTCTAGAGCTAGCGTCGCCGGCTTCCAGACACCAATGGGAATCCCAATGGGGAAGTCGATGCTGGTGCT
TCTCACCTTCTTGGCCTTCGCCTCGTGCTGCATTGCTGCTTACCGCCCCAGTGAGACCCTGTGCGGCGGG
GAGCTGGTGGACACCCTCCAGTTCGTCTGTGGGGACCGCGGCTTCTACTTCAGCAGGCCCGCAAGCCGTG
TGAGCCGTCGCAGCCGTGGCATCGTTGAGGAGTGCTGTTTCCGCAGCTGTGACCTGGCCCTCCTGGAGAC
GTACTGTGCTACCCCCGCCAAGTCCGAGAGGGACGTGTCGACCCCTCCGACCGTGCTTCCGGACAACTTC
CCCAGATACCCCGTGGGCAAGTTCTTCCAATATGACACCTGGAAGCAGTCCACCCAGCGCCTGCGCAGGG
GCCTGCCTGCCCTCCTGCGTGCCCGCCGGGGTCACGTGCTCGCCAAGGAGCTCGAGGCGTTCAGGGAGGC
CAAACGTCACCGTCCCCTGATTGCTCTACCCACCCAAGACCCCGCCCACGGGGGCGCCCCCCCAGAGATG
GCCAGCAATCGGAAGTGAGCAAAACTGCCGCAAGTCTGCAGCCCGGCGCCACCATCCTGCAGCCTCCTCC
TGACCACGGACGTTTCGAATTTAAATCGGATCCGCGGCCGCGCCCCTCTCCCTCCCCCCCCCCTAACGTT
ACTGGCCGAAGCCGCTTGGAATAAGGCCGGTGTGCGTTTGTCTATATGTTATTTTCCACCATATTGCCGT
CTTTTGGCAATGTGAGGGCCCGGAAACCTGGCCCTGTCTTCTTGACGAGCATTCCTAGGGGTCTTTCCCC
TCTCGCCAAAGGAATGCAAGGTCTGTTGAATGTCGTGAAGGAAGCAGTTCCTCTGGAAGCTTCTTGAAGA
CAAACAACGTCTGTAGCGACCCTTTGCAGGCAGCGGAACCCCCCACCTGGCGACAGGTGCCTCTGCGGCC
AAAAGCCACGTGTATAAGATACACCTGCAAAGGCGGCACAACCCCAGTGCCACGTTGTGAGTTGGATAGT
TGTGGAAAGAGTCAAATGGCTCTCCTCAAGCGTATTCAACAAGGGGCTGAAGGATGCCCAGAAGGTACCC
CATTGTATGGGATCTGATCTGGGGCCTCGGTGCACATGCTTTACATGTGTTTAGTCGAGGTTAAAAAAAC
GTCTAGGCCCCCCGAACCACGGGGACGTGGTTTTCCTTTGAAAAACACGATGATAATATGGCCACAACCA
TGGCGTCCGGAATGATTGAACAAGATGGATTGCACGCAGGTTCTCCGGCCGCTTGGGTGGAGAGGCTATT
CGGCTATGACTGGGCACAACAGACAATCGGCTGCTCTGATGCCGCCGTGTTCCGGCTGTCAGCGCAGGGG
CGCCCGGTTCTTTTTGTCAAGACCGACCTGTCCGGTGCCCTGAATGAACTGCAGGACGAGGCAGCGCGGC
TATCGTGGCTGGCCGCGACGGGCGTTCCTTGCGCAGCTGTGCTCGACGTTGTCACTGAAGCGGGAAGGGA
CTGGCTGCTATTGGGCGAAGTGCCGGGGCAGGATCTCCTGTCATCTCACCTTGCTCCTGCCGAGAAAGTA
TCCATCATGGCTGATGCAATGCGGCGGCTGCATACGCTTGATCCGGCTACCTGCCCATTCGACCACCAAG
CGAAACATCGCATCGAGCGAGCACGTACTCGGATGGAAGCCGGTCTTGTCGATCAGGATGATCTGGACGA
AGAGCATCAGGGGCTCGCGCCAGCCGAACTGTTCGCCAGGCTCAAGGCGCGCATGCCCGACGGCGAGGAT
CTCGTCGTGACCCATGGCGATGCCTGCTTGCCGAATATCATGGTGGAAAATGGCCGCTTTTCTGGATTCA
TCGACTGTGGCCGGCTGGGTGTGGCGGACCGCTATCAGGACATAGCGTTGGCTACCCGTGATATTGCTGA
AGAGCTTGGCGGCGAATGGGCTGACCGCTTCCTCGTGCTTTACGGTATCGCCGCTCCCGATTCGCAGCGC
ATCGCCTTCTATCGCCTTCTTGACGAGTTCTTCTGAGTCGCTAGAGTTCGCGTCTGGAACAATCAACCTC
TGGATTACAAAATTTGTGAAAGATTGACTGGTATTCTTAACTATGTTGCTCCTTTTACGCTATGTGGATA
CGCTGCTTTAATGCCTTTGTATCATGCTATTGCTTCCCGTATGGCTTTCATTTTCTCCTCCTTGTATAAA
TCCTGGTTGCTGTCTCTTTATGAGGAGTTGTGGCCCGTTGTCAGGCAACGTGGCGTGGTGTGCACTGTGT
TTGCTGACGCAACCCCCACTGGTTGGGGCATTGCCACCACCTGTCAGCTCCTTTCCGGGACTTTCGCTTT
CCCCCTCCCTATTGCCACGGCGGAACTCATCGCCGCCTGCCTTGCCCGCTGCTGGACAGGGGCTCGGCTG
TTGGGCACTGACAATTCCGTGGTGTTGTCGGGGAAGCTGACGTCCTTTCCATGGCTGCTCGCCTGTGTTG
CCACCTGGATTCTGCGCGGGACGTCCTTCTGCTACGTCCCTTCGGCCCTCAATCCAGCGGACCTTCCTTC
CCGCGGCCTGCTGCCGGCTCTGCGGCCTCTTCCGCGTCTTCGCCTTCGCCCTCAGACGAGTCGGATCTCC
CTTTGGGCCGCCTCCCCGCCTGGAATTAATTCTGGCTAAGCACTTCGTGGCCGTCGATCGTTTAAAGGGA
GGTAGTGAGTCGAGATATCGATACTAGTGATCCAGACATGATAAGATACATTGATGAGTTTGGACAAACC
ACAACTAGAATGCAGTGAAAAAAATGCTTTATTTGTGAAATTTGTGATGCTATTGCTTTATTTGTAACCA
TTATAAGCTGCAATAAACAAGTTAACAACAACAATTGCATTCATTTTATGTTTCAGGTTCAGGGGGAGGT
GTGGGAGGTTTTTTAAAGCAAGTAAAACCTCTACAAATGTGGTATGGCTGATTATGATCCTCTAGAGGGA
CAGCCCCCCCCCAAAGCCCCCAGGGATGTAATTACGTCCCTCCCCCGCTAGGGGGCAGCAGCGAGCCGCC
CGGGGCTCCGCTCCGGTCCGGCGCTCCCCCCGCATCCCCGAGCCGGCAGCGTGCGGGGACAGCCCGGGCA
CGGGGAAGGTGGCACGGGATCGCTTTCCTCTGAACGCTTCTCGCTGCTCTTTGAGCCTGCAGACACCTGG
GGGGATACGGGGAAAAGCCATACCAATGGAGCTCACGGGGACAGCCCCCCCCCAAAGCCCCCAGGGATGT
AATTACGTCCCTCCCCCGCTAGGGGGCAGCAGCGAGCCGCCCGGGGCTCCGCTCCGGTCCGGCGCTCCCC
CCGCATCCCCGAGCCGGCAGCGTGCGGGGACAGCCCGGGCACGGGGAAGGTGGCACGGGATCGCTTTCCT
CTGAACGCTTCTCGCTGCTCTTTGAGCCTGCAGACACCTGGGGGGATACGGGGAAAAAGAATTCGATAAA
AGTTTTGTTACTTTATAGAAGAAATTTTGAGTTTTTGTTTTTTTTAATAAATAAATAAACATAAATAAAT
TGTTTGTTGAATTTATTATTAGTATGTAAGTGTAAATATAATAAAACTTAATATCTATTCAAATTAATAA
ATAAACCTCGATATACAGACCGATAAAACACATGCGTCAATTTTACACATGATTATCTTTAACGTACGTC
ACAATATGATTATCTTTCTAGGGTTAATCTAGCTGCGTGTTCTGCAGCGTGTCGAGCATCTTCATCTGCT
CCATCACGCTGTAAAACACATTTGCACCGCGAGTCTGCCCGTCCTCCACGGGTTCAAAAACGTGAATGAA
CGAGGCGCGCTCACTGGCCGTCGTTTTACAACGTCGTGACTGGGAAAACCCTGGCGTTACCCAACTTAAT
CGCCTTGCAGCACATCCCCCTTTCGCCAGCTGGCGTAATAGCGAAGAGGCCCGCACCGATCGCCCTTCCC
AACAGTTGCGCAGCCTGAATGGCGAATGGG
[124 nt withheld, positions 5281-5404]
C
[91 nt withheld, positions 5406-5496]
A
[49 nt withheld, positions 5498-5546]
CCTTTGACGTTGGAGTCCACGTTCTTT
[37 nt withheld, positions 5574-5610]
ACCCTATCTCGGTCTATTCTTTTGATTTATAAGGGATTTTGCCGATTTCGGCCTATTGGTTAAAAAATGA
GCTGATTTAACAAAAATTTAACGCGAATTTTAACAAAATATTAACGCTTACAATTTAGGTGGCACTTTTC
GGGGAAATGTGCGCGGAACCCCTATTTGTTTATTTTTCTAAATACATTCAAATATGTATCCGCTCATGAG
ACAATAACCCTGATAAATGCTTCAATAATATTGAAAAAGGAAGAGTATGAGTATTCAACATTTCCGTGTC
GCCCTTATTCCCTTTTTTGCGGCATTTTGCCTTCCTGTTTTTGCTCACCCAGAAACGCTGGTGAAAGTAA
AAGATGCTGAAGATCAGTTGGGTGCACGAGTGGGTTACATCGAACTGGATCTCAACAGCGGTAAGATCCT
TGAGAGTTTTCGCCCCGAAGAACGTTTTCCAATGATGAGCACTTTTAAAGTTCTGCTATGTGGCGCGGTA
TTATCCCGTATTGACGCCGGGCAAGAGCAACTCGGTCGCCGCATACACTATTCTCAGAATGACTTGGTTG
AGTACTCACCAGTCACAGAAAAGCATCTTACGGATGGCATGACAGTAAGAGAATTATGCAGTGCTGCCAT
AACCATGAGTGATAACACTGCGGCCAACTTACTTCTGACAACGATCGGAGGACCGAAGGAGCTAACCGCT
TTTTTGCACAACATGGGGGATCATGTAACTCGCCTTGATCGTTGGGAACCGGAGCTGAATGAAGCCATAC
CAAACGACGAGCGTGACACCACGATGCCTGTAGCAATGGCAACAACGTTGCGCAAACTATTAACTGGCGA
ACTACTTACTCTAGCTTCCCGGCAACAATTAATAGACTGGATGGAGGCGGATAAAGTTGCAGGACCACTT
CTGCGCTCGGCCCTTCCGGCTGGCTGGTTTATTGCTGATAAATCTGGAGCCGGTGAGCGTGGGTCTCGCG
GTATCATTGCAGCACTGGGGCCAGATGGTAAGCCCTCCCGTATCGTAGTTATCTACACGACGGGGAGTCA
GGCAACTATGGATGAACGAAATAGACAGATCGCTGAGATAGGTGCCTCACTGATTAAGCATTGGTAACTG
TCAGACCAAGTTTACTCATATATACTTTAGATTGATTTAAAACTTCATTTTTAATTTAAAAGGATCTAGG
TGAAGATCCTTTTTGATAATCTCATGACCAAAATCCCTTAACGTGAGTTTTCGTTCCACTGAGCGTCAGA
CCCCGTAGAAAAGATCAAAGGATCTTCTTGAGATCCTTTTTTTCTGCGCGTAATCTGCTGCTTGCAAACA
AAAAAACCACCGCTACCAGCGGTGGTTTGTTTGCCGGATCAAGAGCTACCAACTCTTTTTCCGAAGGTAA
CTGGCTTCAGCAGAGCGCAGATACCAAATACTGTCCTTCTAGTGTAGCCGTAGTTAGGCCACCACTTCAA
GAACTCTGTAGCACCGCCTACATACCTCGCTCTGCTAATCCTGTTACCAGTGGCTGCTGCCAGTGGCGAT
AAGTCGTGTCTTACCGGGTTGGACTCAAGACGATAGTTACCGGATAAGGCGCAGCGGTCGGGCTGAACGG
GGGGTTCGTGCACACAGCCCAGCTTGGAGCGAACGACCTACACCGAACTGAGATACCTACAGCGTGAGCT
ATGAGAAAGCGCCACGCTTCCCGAAGGGAGAAAGGCGGACAGGTATCCGGTAAGCGGCAGGGTCGGAACA
GGAGAGCGCACGAGGGAGCTTCCAGGGGGAAACGCCTGGTATCTTTATAGTCCTGTCGGGTTTCGCCACC
TCTGACTTGAGCGTCGATTTTTGTGATGCTCGTCAGGGGGGCGGAGCCTATGGAAAAACGCCAGCAACGC
GGCCTTTTTACGGTTCCTGGCCTTTTGCTGGCCTTTTGCTCACATGTTCTTTCCTGCGTTATCCCCTGAT
TCTGTGGATAACCGTATTACCGCCTTTGAGTGAGCTGATACCGCTCGCCGCAGCCGAACGACCGAGCGCA
GCGAGTCAGTGAGCGAGGAAGCGGAAGAGCGCCCAATACGCAAACCGCCTCTCCCCGCGCGTTGGCCGAT
TCATTAATGCAGCTGGCACGACAGGTTTCCCGACTGGAAAGCGGGCAGTGAGCGCAACGCAATTAATGTG
AGTTAGCTCACTCATTAGGCACCCCAGGCTTTACACTTTATGCTTCCGGCTCGTATGTTGTGTGGAATTG
TGAGCGGATAACAATTTCACACAGGAAACAGCTATGACCATGATTACGCCAAGCGCGCCCGCCGGGTAAC
TCACGGGGTATCCATGTCCATTTCTGCGGCATCCAGCCAGGATACCCGTCCTCGCTGACGTAATATCCCA
GCGCCGCACCGCTGTCATTAATCTGCACACCGGCACGGCAGTTCCGGCTGTCGCCGGTATTGTTCGGGTT
GCTGATGCGCTTCGGGCTGACCATCCGGAACTGTGTCCGGAAAAGCCGCGACGAACTGGTATCCCAGGTG
GCCTGAACGAACAGTTCACCGTTAAAGGCGTGCATGGCCACACCTTCCCGAATCATCATGGTAAACGTGC
GTTTTCGCTCAACGTCAATGCAGCAGCAGTCATCCTCGGCAAACTCTTTCCATGCCGCTTCAACCTCGCG
GGAAAAGGCACGGGCTTCTTCCTCCCCGATGCCCAGATAGCGCCAGCTTGGGCGATGACTGAGCCGGAAA
AAAGACCCGACGATATGATCCTGATGCAGCTAGA
Features (pLannotate 1.2.2; 20 found; start..end, strand, type, name):
    308..325     -  misc_feature   MCS (fragment): pBluescript multiple cloning site
    589..672     +  promoter       mCMV promoter (fragment): mouse cytomegalovirus (CMV) immediate early promoter
    789..996     +  promoter       mCMV promoter (fragment): mouse cytomegalovirus (CMV) immediate early promoter
   1296..1835    +  CDS            IGF2: IGF2_HUMAN - Experimental evidence at protein level: Swiss-Prot protein existence level 1. Preptin undergoes glucose-mediated co-secretion with insulin, and acts as physiological amplifier of glucose-mediated insulin secretion. Exhibits osteogenic properties by increasing osteoblast mitogenic activity through phosphoactivation of MAPK1 and MAPK3. From Homo sapiens (Human).
   2044..2506    +  misc_feature   IRES: internal ribosome entry site (IRES) of the encephalomyocarditis virus (EMCV)
   2532..3326    +  CDS            NeoR/KanR: aminoglycoside phosphotransferase from Tn5; aph(3')-II (or nptII); confers resistance to neomycin, kanamycin, and G418 (Geneticin®)
   3351..3939    +  misc_feature   WPRE: woodchuck hepatitis virus posttranscriptional regulatory element
   4019..4153    -  polyA_signal   SV40 poly(A) signal: SV40 polyadenylation signal
   4176..4259    -  CDS            large T antigen (fragment): large T antigen from SV40 (simian virus 40)
   5000..5119    -  CDS            B (fragment): PORTL_LAMBD - Experimental evidence at protein level: Swiss-Prot protein existence level 1. Forms the portal vertex of the capsid (PubMed:6228056, PubMed:6232391). This portal plays critical roles in head assembly, genome packaging, neck/tail attachment, and genome ejection (Probable). The portal protein multimerizes as a single ring-shaped homododecamer arranged around a central channel (PubMed:6232391). Binds to the terminase subunits to form the packaging machine (PubMed:7799432). From Escherichia phage lambda (Bacteriophage lambda).
   5121..5276    +  CDS            lacZα (fragment): LacZα fragment of β-galactosidase; lacZ fragment
   5281..5709    +  rep_origin     f1 ori (sequence partly withheld): f1 bacteriophage origin of replication; arrow indicates direction of (+) strand synthesis
   5762..5866    +  promoter       AmpR promoter: bla
   5867..6727    +  CDS            AmpR: β-lactamase; bla; confers resistance to ampicillin, carbenicillin, and related antibiotics
   6898..7486    +  rep_origin     ori: high-copy-number ColE1/pMB1/pBR322/pUC origin of replication
   7669..7761    +  CDS            lacI (fragment): lac repressor; lacI; The lac repressor binds to the lac operator to inhibit transcription in E. coli. This inhibition can be relieved by adding lactose or isopropyl-β-D-thiogalactopyranoside (IPTG).
   7774..7795    +  protein_bind   CAP binding site: CAP binding activates transcription in the presence of cAMP. E. coli catabolite activator protein
   7810..7840    +  promoter       lac promoter: promoter for the E. coli lac operon
   7848..7864    +  protein_bind   lac operator: The lac repressor binds to the lac operator to inhibit transcription in E. coli. This inhibition can be relieved by adding lactose or isopropyl-β-D-thiogalactopyranoside (IPTG). lac repressor encoded by lacI
   7902..8369    -  CDS            B (fragment): PORTL_LAMBD - Experimental evidence at protein level: Swiss-Prot protein existence level 1. Forms the portal vertex of the capsid (PubMed:6228056, PubMed:6232391). This portal plays critical roles in head assembly, genome packaging, neck/tail attachment, and genome ejection (Probable). The portal protein multimerizes as a single ring-shaped homododecamer arranged around a central channel (PubMed:6232391). Binds to the terminase subunits to form the packaging machine (PubMed:7799432). From Escherichia phage lambda (Bacteriophage lambda).
