>Addgene plasmid #133383 | BII-ChiNW-IGF2 Sequencing Result | analyzer sequence | sequence record 268591
GGGTCGCTACAGACGTTGTTTGTCTTCAAGAAGCTTCCAGAGGAACTGCTTCCTTCACGACATTCAACAG
ACCTTGCATTCCTTTGGCGAGAGGGGAAAGACCCCTAGGAATGCTCGTCAAGAAGACAGGGCCAGGTTTC
CGGGCCCTCACATTGCCAAAAGACGGCAATATGGTGGAAAATAACATATAGACAAACGCACACCGGCCTT
ATTCCAAGCGGCTTCGGCCAGTAACGTTAGGGGGGGGGGAGGGAGAGGGGCGCGGCCGCGGATCCGATTT
AAATTCGAAACGTCCGTGGTCAGGAGGAGGCTGCAGGATGGTGGCGCCGGGCTGCAGACTTGCGGCAGTT
TTGCTCACTTCCGATTGCTGGCCATCTCTGGGGGGGCGCCCCCGTGGGCGGGGTCTTGGGTGGGTAGAGC
AATCAGGGGACGGTGACGTTTGGCCTCCCTGAACGCCTCGAGCTCCTTGGCGAGCACGTGACCCCGGCGG
GCACGCAGGAGGGCAGGCAGGCCCCTGCGCAGGCGCTGGGTGGACTGCTTCCAGGTGTCATATTGGAAGA
ACTTGCCCACGGGGTATCTGGGGAAGTTGTCCGGAAGCACGGTCGGAGGGGTCGACACGTCCCTCTCGGA
CTTGGCGGGGGTAGCACAGTACGTCTCCAGGAGGGCCAGGTCACAGCTGCGGAAACAGCACTCCTCAACG
ATGCCACGGCTGCGACGGCTCACACGGCTTGCGGGCCTGCTGAAGTAGAAGCCGCGGTCCCCACAGACGA
ACTGGAGGGTGTCCACCAGCTCCCCGCCGCACAGGGTCTCACTGGGGCGGTAAGCAGCAATGCAGCACGA
GGCGAAGGCCAAGAAGGTGAGAAGCACCAGCATCGACTTCCCCATTGGGATTCCCATTGGTGTCTGGAAG
CCGGCGACGCTAGCTCTAGAGTAGGCACCGGTCGTGGCGGCCGACCTGCAGGTTCACTAAACCGAATGTT
CACAGAGACTACTGCACTTATATATGGTTCTCCCCCACCCTGGGGAAAAAGGTGGAGCCAGTACACCACA
TCACTTTCCCAGTTTACCCAAGCCCCACCTTCTCTAGGCACCAGTTCAATTGCCCACCCCTCCCCCCAAC
TTCTCAGGGACTGTGGGCCATGTGCTCTCTGCCCACTGAGGGGCACTCAGCCCTCAAGCATGCTCTTCTC
CACTAGTCACCCCTATTGACCTTATGTATGTGCCAATAATGGGAAAAACCCATTGACTCACCCCCTATTG
ACCTTTTGTACTGGGCAAAACCCAATGGAAAGTCCCTATTGACTCAGTGTACTTGGCTCCAATGGGACTT
TCCTGTTGATTCACCCCTATTGACCTTATGTACTGGGCAAAACCCATTGGAAAGTCCCTAATGACTCAGT
ATACATGTCAGTAATGGGAAAAACCCATTGGCTTACCTCCCATTGACCTTATGTACTGGGCAAAACCCAT
TGGAAAGTCCCTATTGACTCAATGTACTTGGCTCCAATGGGACTTTCCTGTTGACTCACCCCCTATTGAC
CTTATGTACTGGGCAAAACCCAATGGAAAGTCCCTATTGAGTCAGTGTACTTGGCTCCAATGGGTTTTTC
CCATTGACTCCTGCAGGCCTTGGAGGCCTTTTCCCCGTATCCCCCCAGGTGTCTGCAGGCTCAAAGAGCA
GCGAGAAGCGTTCAGAGGAAAGCGATCCCGTGCCACCTTCCCCGTGCCCGGGCTGTCCCCGCACGCTGCC
GGCTCGGGGATGCGGGGGGAGCGCCGGACCGGAGCGGAGCCCCGGGCGGCTCGCTGCTGCCCCCTAGCGG
GGGAGGGACGTAATTACATCCCTGGGGGCTTTGGGGGGGGGCTGTCCCTCTAGAACTAGTGGATCTATAA
CAAGAAAATATATATATAATAAGTTATCACGTAAGTAGAACATGAAATAACAATATAATTATCGTATGAG
TTAAATCTTAAAAGTCACGTAAAAGATAATCATGCGTCATTTTGACTCACGCGGTCGTTATAGTTCAAAA
TCAGTGACACTTACCGCATTGACAAGCACGCCTCACGGGAGCTCCAAGCGGCGACTGAGATGTCCTAAAT
GCACAGCGACGGATTCGCGCTATTTAGAAAGAGAGAGCAATATTTCAAGAATGCATGCGTCAATTTTACG
CAGACTATCTTTCTAGGGTTAATCTAGCTGCATCAGGATCATATCGTCGGGTCTTTTTTCCGGCTCAGTC
ATCGCCCAAGCTGGCGCTATCTGGGCATCGGGGAGGAAGAAGCCCGTGCCTTTTCCCGCGAGGTTGAAGC
GGCATGGAAAGAGTTTGCCGAGGATGACTGCTGCTGCATTGACGTTGAGCGAAAACGCACGTTTACCATG
ATGATTCGGGAAGGTGTGGCCATGCACGCCTTTAACGGTGAACTGTTCGTTCAGGCCACCTGGGATACCA
GTTCGTCGCGGCTTTTCCGGACACAGTTCCGGATGGTCAGCCCGAAGCGCATCAGCAACCCGAACAATAC
CGGCGACAGCCGGAACTGCCGTGCCGGTGTGCAGATTAATGACAGCGGTGCGGCGCTGGGATATTACGTC
AGCGAGGACGGGTATCCTGGCTGGATGCCGCAGAAATGGACATGGATACCCCGTGAGTTACCCGGCGGGC
GCGCTTGGCGTAATCATGGTCATAGCTGTTTCCTGTGTGAAATTGTTATCCGCTCACAATTCCACACAAC
ATACGAGCCGGAAGCATAAAGTGTAAAGCCTGGGGTGCCTAATGAGTGAGCTAACTCACATTAATTGCGT
TGCGCTCACTGCCCGCTTTCCAGTCGGGAAACCTGTCGTGCCAGCTGCATTAATGAATCGGCCAACGCGC
GGGGAGAGGCGGTTTGCGTATTGGGCGCTCTTCCGCTTCCTCGCTCACTGACTCGCTGCGCTCGGTCGTT
CGGCTGCGGCGAGCGGTATCAGCTCACTCAAAGGCGGTAATACGGTTATCCACAGAATCAGGGGATAACG
CAGGAAAGAACATGTGAGCAAAAGGCCAGCAAAAGGCCAGGAACCGTAAAAAGGCCGCGTTGCTGGCGTT
TTTCCATAGGCTCCGCCCCCCTGACGAGCATCACAAAAATCGACGCTCAAGTCAGAGGTGGCGAAACCCG
ACAGGACTATAAAGATACCAGGCGTTTCCCCCTGGAAGCTCCCTCGTGCGCTCTCCTGTTCCGACCCTGC
CGCTTACCGGATACCTGTCCGCCTTTCTCCCTTCGGGAAGCGTGGCGCTTTCTCATAGCTCACGCTGTAG
GTATCTCAGTTCGGTGTAGGTCGTTCGCTCCAAGCTGGGCTGTGTGCACGAACCCCCCGTTCAGCCCGAC
CGCTGCGCCTTATCCGGTAACTATCGTCTTGAGTCCAACCCGGTAAGACACGACTTATCGCCACTGGCAG
CAGCCACTGGTAACAGGATTAGCAGAGCGAGGTATGTAGGCGGTGCTACAGAGTTCTTGAAGTGGTGGCC
TAACTACGGCTACACTAGAAGAACAGTATTTGGTATCTGCGCTCTGCTGAAGCCAGTTACCTTCGGAAAA
AGAGTTGGTAGCTCTTGATCCGGCAAACAAACCACCGCTGGTAGCGGTGGTTTTTTTGTTTGCAAGCAGC
AGATTACGCGCAGAAAAAAAGGATCTCAAGAAGATCCTTTGATCTTTTCTACGGGGTCTGACGCTCAGTG
GAACGAAAACTCACGTTAAGGGATTTTGGTCATGAGATTATCAAAAAGGATCTTCACCTAGATCCTTTTA
AATTAAAAATGAAGTTTTAAATCAATCTAAAGTATATATGAGTAAACTTGGTCTGACAGTTACCAATGCT
TAATCAGTGAGGCACCTATCTCAGCGATCTGTCTATTTCGTTCATCCATAGTTGCCTGACTCCCCGTCGT
GTAGATAACTACGATACGGGAGGGCTTACCATCTGGCCCCAGTGCTGCAATGATACCGCGAGACCCACGC
TCACCGGCTCCAGATTTATCAGCAATAAACCAGCCAGCCGGAAGGGCCGAGCGCAGAAGTGGTCCTGCAA
CTTTATCCGCCTCCATCCAGTCTATTAATTGTTGCCGGGAAGCTAGAGTAAGTAGTTCGCCAGTTAATAG
TTTGCGCAACGTTGTTGCCATTGCTACAGGCATCGTGGTGTCACGCTCGTCGTTTGGTATGGCTTCATTC
AGCTCCGGTTCCCAACGATCAAGGCGAGTTACATGATCCCCCATGTTGTGCAAAAAAGCGGTTAGCTCCT
TCGGTCCTCCGATCGTTGTCAGAAGTAAGTTGGCCGCAGTGTTATCACTCATGGTTATGGCAGCACTGCA
TAATTCTCTTACTGTCATGCCATCCGTAAGATGCTTTTCTGTGACTGGTGAGTACTCAACCAAGTCATTC
TGAGAATAGTGTATGCGGCGACCGAGTTGCTCTTGCCCGGCGTCAATACGGGATAATACCGCGCCACATA
GCAGAACTTTAAAAGTGCTCATCATTGGAAAACGTTCTTCGGGGCGAAAACTCTCAAGGATCTTACCGCT
GTTGAGATCCAGTTCGATGTAACCCACTCGTGCACCCAACTGATCTTCAGCATCTTTTACTTTCACCAGC
GTTTCTGGGTGAGCAAAAACAGGAAGGCAAAATGCCGCAAAAAAGGGAATAAGGGCGACACGGAAATGTT
GAATACTCATACTCTTCCTTTTTCAATATTATTGAAGCATTTATCAGGGTTATTGTCTCATGAGCGGATA
CATATTTGAATGTATTTAGAAAAATAAACAAATAGGGGTTCCGCGCACATTTCCCCGAAAAGTGCCACCT
AAATTGTAAGCGTTAATATTTTGTTAAAATTCGCGTTAAATTTTTGTTAAATCAGCTCATTTTTTAACCA
ATAGGCCGAAATCGGCAAAATCCCTTATAAATCAAAAGAATAGACCGAGATAGGGT
[37 nt withheld, positions 4957-4993]
AAAGAACGTGGACTCCAACGTCAAAGG
[49 nt withheld, positions 5021-5069]
T
[91 nt withheld, positions 5071-5161]
G
[124 nt withheld, positions 5163-5286]
CCCATTCGCCATTCAGGCTGCGCAACTGTTGGGAAGGGCGATCGGTGCGGGCCTCTTCGCTATTACGCCA
GCTGGCGAAAGGGGGATGTGCTGCAAGGCGATTAAGTTGGGTAACGCCAGGGTTTTCCCAGTCACGACGT
TGTAAAACGACGGCCAGTGAGCGCGCCTCGTTCATTCACGTTTTTGAACCCGTGGAGGACGGGCAGACTC
GCGGTGCAAATGTGTTTTACAGCGTGATGGAGCAGATGAAGATGCTCGACACGCTGCAGAACACGCAGCT
AGATTAACCCTAGAAAGATAATCATATTGTGACGTACGTTAAAGATAATCATGTGTAAAATTGACGCATG
TGTTTTATCGGTCTGTATATCGAGGTTTATTTATTAATTTGAATAGATATTAAGTTTTATTATATTTACA
CTTACATACTAATAATAAATTCAACAAACAATTTATTTATGTTTATTTATTTATTAAAAAAAACAAAAAC
TCAAAATTTCTTCTATAAAGTAACAAAACTTTTATCGAATTCTTTTTCCCCGTATCCCCCCAGGTGTCTG
CAGGCTCAAAGAGCAGCGAGAAGCGTTCAGAGGAAAGCGATCCCGTGCCACCTTCCCCGTGCCCGGGCTG
TCCCCGCACGCTGCCGGCTCGGGGATGCGGGGGGAGCGCCGGACCGGAGCGGAGCCCCGGGCGGCTCGCT
GCTGCCCCCTAGCGGGGGAGGGACGTAATTACATCCCTGGGGGCTTTGGGGGGGGGCTGTCCCCGTGAGC
TCCATTGGTATGGCTTTTCCCCGTATCCCCCCAGGTGTCTGCAGGCTCAAAGAGCAGCGAGAAGCGTTCA
GAGGAAAGCGATCCCGTGCCACCTTCCCCGTGCCCGGGCTGTCCCCGCACGCTGCCGGCTCGGGGATGCG
GGGGGAGCGCCGGACCGGAGCGGAGCCCCGGGCGGCTCGCTGCTGCCCCCTAGCGGGGGAGGGACGTAAT
TACATCCCTGGGGGCTTTGGGGGGGGGCTGTCCCTCTAGAGGATCATAATCAGCCATACCACATTTGTAG
AGGTTTTACTTGCTTTAAAAAACCTCCCACACCTCCCCCTGAACCTGAAACATAAAATGAATGCAATTGT
TGTTGTTAACTTGTTTATTGCAGCTTATAATGGTTACAAATAAAGCAATAGCATCACAAATTTCACAAAT
AAAGCATTTTTTTCACTGCATTCTAGTTGTGGTTTGTCCAAACTCATCAATGTATCTTATCATGTCTGGA
TCACTAGTATCGATATCTCGACTCACTACCTCCCTTTAAACGATCGACGGCCACGAAGTGCTTAGCCAGA
ATTAATTCCAGGCGGGGAGGCGGCCCAAAGGGAGATCCGACTCGTCTGAGGGCGAAGGCGAAGACGCGGA
AGAGGCCGCAGAGCCGGCAGCAGGCCGCGGGAAGGAAGGTCCGCTGGATTGAGGGCCGAAGGGACGTAGC
AGAAGGACGTCCCGCGCAGAATCCAGGTGGCAACACAGGCGAGCAGCCATGGAAAGGACGTCAGCTTCCC
CGACAACACCACGGAATTGTCAGTGCCCAACAGCCGAGCCCCTGTCCAGCAGCGGGCAAGGCAGGCGGCG
ATGAGTTCCGCCGTGGCAATAGGGAGGGGGAAAGCGAAAGTCCCGGAAAGGAGCTGACAGGTGGTGGCAA
TGCCCCAACCAGTGGGGGTTGCGTCAGCAAACACAGTGCACACCACGCCACGTTGCCTGACAACGGGCCA
CAACTCCTCATAAAGAGACAGCAACCAGGATTTATACAAGGAGGAGAAAATGAAAGCCATACGGGAAGCA
ATAGCATGATACAAAGGCATTAAAGCAGCGTATCCACATAGCGTAAAAGGAGCAACATAGTTAAGAATAC
CAGTCAATCTTTCACAAATTTTGTAATCCAGAGGTTGATTGTTCCAGACGCGAACTCTAGCGACTCAGAA
GAACTCGTCAAGAAGGCGATAGAAGGCGATGCGCTGCGAATCGGGAGCGGCGATACCGTAAAGCACGAGG
AAGCGGTCAGCCCATTCGCCGCCAAGCTCTTCAGCAATATCACGGGTAGCCAACGCTATGTCCTGATAGC
GGTCCGCCACACCCAGCCGGCCACAGTCGATGAATCCAGAAAAGCGGCCATTTTCCACCATGATATTCGG
CAAGCAGGCATCGCCATGGGTCACGACGAGATCCTCGCCGTCGGGCATGCGCGCCTTGAGCCTGGCGAAC
AGTTCGGCTGGCGCGAGCCCCTGATGCTCTTCGTCCAGATCATCCTGATCGACAAGACCGGCTTCCATCC
GAGTACGTGCTCGCTCGATGCGATGTTTCGCTTGGTGGTCGAATGGGCAGGTAGCCGGATCAAGCGTATG
CAGCCGCCGCATTGCATCAGCCATGATGGATACTTTCTCGGCAGGAGCAAGGTGAGATGACAGGAGATCC
TGCCCCGGCACTTCGCCCAATAGCAGCCAGTCCCTTCCCGCTTCAGTGACAACGTCGAGCACAGCTGCGC
AAGGAACGCCCGTCGCGGCCAGCCACGATAGCCGCGCTGCCTCGTCCTGCAGTTCATTCAGGGCACCGGA
CAGGTCGGTCTTGACAAAAAGAACCGGGCGCCCCTGCGCTGACAGCCGGAACACGGCGGCATCAGAGCAG
CCGATTGTCTGTTGTGCCCAGTCATAGCCGAATAGCCTCTCCACCCAAGCGGCCGGAGAACCTGCGTGCA
ATCCATCTTGTTCAATCATTCCGGACGCCATGGTTGTGGCCATATTATCATCGTGTTTTTCAAAGGAAAA
CCACGTCCCCGTGGTTCGGGGGGCCTAGACGTTTTTTTAACCTCGACTAAACACATGTAAAGCATGTGCA
CCGAGGCCCCAGATCAGATCCCATACAATGGGGTACCTTCTGGGCATCCTTCAGCCCCTTGTTGAATACG
CTTGAGGAGAGCCATTTGACTCTTTCCACAACTATCCAACTCACAACGTGGCACTGGGGTTGTGCCGCCT
TTGCAGGTGTATCTTATACACGTGGCTTTTGGCCGCAGAGGCACCTGTCGCCAGGTGGGGGGTTCCGCTG
CCTGCAAA
Features (pLannotate 1.2.2; 20 found; start..end, strand, type, name):
    358..897     -  CDS            IGF2: IGF2_HUMAN - Experimental evidence at protein level: Swiss-Prot protein existence level 1. Preptin undergoes glucose-mediated co-secretion with insulin, and acts as physiological amplifier of glucose-mediated insulin secretion. Exhibits osteogenic properties by increasing osteoblast mitogenic activity through phosphoactivation of MAPK1 and MAPK3. From Homo sapiens (Human).
   1197..1404    -  promoter       mCMV promoter (fragment): mouse cytomegalovirus (CMV) immediate early promoter
   1521..1604    -  promoter       mCMV promoter (fragment): mouse cytomegalovirus (CMV) immediate early promoter
   1868..1885    +  misc_feature   MCS (fragment): pBluescript multiple cloning site
   2198..2665    +  CDS            B (fragment): PORTL_LAMBD - Experimental evidence at protein level: Swiss-Prot protein existence level 1. Forms the portal vertex of the capsid (PubMed:6228056, PubMed:6232391). This portal plays critical roles in head assembly, genome packaging, neck/tail attachment, and genome ejection (Probable). The portal protein multimerizes as a single ring-shaped homododecamer arranged around a central channel (PubMed:6232391). Binds to the terminase subunits to form the packaging machine (PubMed:7799432). From Escherichia phage lambda (Bacteriophage lambda).
   2703..2719    -  protein_bind   lac operator: The lac repressor binds to the lac operator to inhibit transcription in E. coli. This inhibition can be relieved by adding lactose or isopropyl-β-D-thiogalactopyranoside (IPTG). lac repressor encoded by lacI
   2727..2757    -  promoter       lac promoter: promoter for the E. coli lac operon
   2772..2793    -  protein_bind   CAP binding site: CAP binding activates transcription in the presence of cAMP. E. coli catabolite activator protein
   2806..2898    -  CDS            lacI (fragment): lac repressor; lacI; The lac repressor binds to the lac operator to inhibit transcription in E. coli. This inhibition can be relieved by adding lactose or isopropyl-β-D-thiogalactopyranoside (IPTG).
   3081..3669    -  rep_origin     ori: high-copy-number ColE1/pMB1/pBR322/pUC origin of replication
   3840..4700    -  CDS            AmpR: β-lactamase; bla; confers resistance to ampicillin, carbenicillin, and related antibiotics
   4701..4805    -  promoter       AmpR promoter: bla
   4858..5286    -  rep_origin     f1 ori (sequence partly withheld): f1 bacteriophage origin of replication; arrow indicates direction of (+) strand synthesis
   5291..5446    -  CDS            lacZα (fragment): LacZα fragment of β-galactosidase; lacZ fragment
   5448..5567    +  CDS            B (fragment): PORTL_LAMBD - Experimental evidence at protein level: Swiss-Prot protein existence level 1. Forms the portal vertex of the capsid (PubMed:6228056, PubMed:6232391). This portal plays critical roles in head assembly, genome packaging, neck/tail attachment, and genome ejection (Probable). The portal protein multimerizes as a single ring-shaped homododecamer arranged around a central channel (PubMed:6232391). Binds to the terminase subunits to form the packaging machine (PubMed:7799432). From Escherichia phage lambda (Bacteriophage lambda).
   6308..6391    +  CDS            large T antigen (fragment): large T antigen from SV40 (simian virus 40)
   6414..6548    +  polyA_signal   SV40 poly(A) signal: SV40 polyadenylation signal
   6628..7216    -  misc_feature   WPRE: woodchuck hepatitis virus posttranscriptional regulatory element
   7241..8035    -  CDS            NeoR/KanR: aminoglycoside phosphotransferase from Tn5; aph(3')-II (or nptII); confers resistance to neomycin, kanamycin, and G418 (Geneticin®)
   8061..149     -  misc_feature   IRES (across the origin): internal ribosome entry site (IRES) of the encephalomyocarditis virus (EMCV)
