[The description below was written by a language model from this plasmid's Addgene catalogue record and pLannotate feature annotations shown in this document.]
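Description:
BII-ChiNW-IGF2 is a piggyBac transposon plasmid of about 8.4 kb for constitutive expression of human IGF2 in mammalian cells, built on the BII-ChiNW backbone. It is propagated in E. coli as a high-copy plasmid through a ColE1/pUC-type origin with ampicillin resistance (AmpR under its own bla promoter). The backbone also carries an f1 origin and pBluescript-style remnants (lacZα fragment, lac promoter/operator, a lacI fragment and a piece of the multiple cloning site). Short stretches matching the phage lambda portal protein gene are annotated and are probably non-functional stuffer sequence.

The catalogue describes the promoter as a chimeric, CpG-free CMV enhancer plus human EF1α promoter. The automated annotation picks up only two mouse CMV immediate-early fragments upstream of the insert and does not label an EF1α segment. This promoter drives a bicistronic transcript: the IGF2 coding sequence, followed by an EMCV IRES and the NeoR/KanR aminoglycoside phosphotransferase, so that G418-resistant cells should also express IGF2 from the same mRNA. A WPRE downstream of the neomycin gene is expected to enhance transcript stability and expression, and an SV40 polyadenylation signal follows, although it is annotated on the opposite strand. No epitope tag or fluorescent reporter is annotated. The piggyBac terminal repeats implied by the stated purpose are not identified in either feature table, and no transposase gene is annotated, so the transposase would presumably be supplied from a separate source. The two sequence records differ by one nucleotide and give the same annotation.

The plasmid is suited to generating stable IGF2-overexpressing cell populations by genomic integration and G418 selection. The associated publication concerns IGF2 as a mediator of PLAGL2 oncogenic function in colorectal cancer.
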