Addgene plasmid #133383: BII-ChiNW-IGF2
Purpose: Piggybac vector for constitutive expression
Depositing lab: Blair Madison. Depositing organization: Washington University in Saint Louis. Publication: The oncogenic function of PLAGL2 is mediated via ASCL2 and IGF2 and a Wnt-independent mechanism in colorectal cancer. Fischer AD, Veronese-Paniagua DA, Swaminathan S, Kashima H, Rubin DC, Madison BB. Am J Physiol Gastrointest Liver Physiol. 2023 Jun 13. doi: 10.1152/ajpgi.00058.2022. PubMed 37310750.
Backbone
  Vector backbone: BII-ChiNW
  Backbone manufacturer: Madison Lab
  Vector type: Mammalian Expression
  Selectable markers: Neomycin (select with G418)
Growth in bacteria
  Bacterial resistance: Ampicillin, 100 μg/mL
  Growth temperature: 37°C
  Growth strain: DH5alpha
  Copy number: High Copy
Gene/Insert
  Gene/Insert name: IGF2
  Species: H. sapiens (human)
  Mutation: N/A
  Entrez Gene: IGF2 (a.k.a. C11orf43, GRDF, IGF-II, PP9974, SRS3)
  Promoter: CMV enhancer and hEf1a (CpG free)
  Cloning method: Restriction Enzyme; 5′ cloning site Unknown (unknown if destroyed)
Terms and licenses: Academic/Nonprofit Terms; Industry Terms: Not Available to Industry
Depositor comments: Please visit https://doi.org/10.1101/2020.10.14.339531 for bioRxiv preprint.
How to cite: BII-ChiNW-IGF2 was a gift from Blair Madison (Addgene plasmid # 133383 ; http://n2t.net/addgene:133383 ; RRID:Addgene_133383)
